>Addgene plasmid #229745 | pPB-mCherry-SopF | addgene full sequence | sequence record 462293 | Addgene NGS Result
GCGTCAATACGGGATAATACCGCGCCACATAGCAGAACTTTAAAAGTGCTCATCATTGGAAAACGTTCTT
CGGGGCGAAAACTCTCAAGGATCTTACCGCTGTTGAGATCCAGTTCGATGTAACCCACTCGTGCACCCAA
CTGATCTTCAGCATCTTTTACTTTCACCAGCGTTTCTGGGTGAGCAAAAACAGGAAGGCAAAATGCCGCA
AAAAAGGGAATAAGGGCGACACGGAAATGTTGAATACTCATACTCTTCCTTTTTCAATATTATTGAAGCA
TTTATCAGGGTTATTGTCTCATGAGCGGATACATATTTGAATGTATTTAGAAAAATAAACAAATAGGGGT
TCCGCGCACATTTCCCCGAAAAGTGCCACCTAAATTGTAAGCGTTAATATTTTGTTAAAATTCGCGTTAA
ATTTTTGTTAAATCAGCTCATTTTTTAACCAATAGGCCGAAATCGGCAAAATCCCTTATAAATCAAAAGA
ATAGACCGAGATAGGGT
[37 nt withheld, positions 508-544]
AAAGAACGTGGACTCCAACGTCAAAGG
[49 nt withheld, positions 572-620]
T
[91 nt withheld, positions 622-712]
G
[124 nt withheld, positions 714-837]
CCCATTCGCCATTCAGGCTGCGCAACTGTTGGGAAGGGCGATCGGTGCGGGCCTCTTCGCTATTACGCCA
GCTGGCGAAAGGGGGATGTGCTGCAAGGCGATTAAGTTGGGTAACGCCAGGGTTTTCCCAGTCACGACGT
TGTAAAACGACGGCCAGTGAATTGTAATACGACTCACTATAGGGCGAATTGGAGCTCGGTATTCACGACA
GCAGGCTGAATAATAAAAAAATTAGAAACTATTATTTAACCCTAGAAAGATAATCATATTGTGACGTACG
TTAAAGATAATCATGCGTAAAATTGACGCATGTGTTTTATCGGTCTGTATATCGAGGTTTATTTATTAAT
TTGAATAGATATTAAGTTTTATTATATTTACACTTACATACTAATAATAAATTCAACAAACAATTTATTT
ATGTTTATTTATTTATTAAAAAAAAACAAAAACTCAAAATTTCTTCTATAAAGTAACAAAACTTTTAAAC
ATTCTCTCTTTTACAAAAATAAACTTATTTTGTACTTTAAAAACAGTCATGTTGTATTATAAAATAAGTA
ATTAGCTTAACCTATACATAATAGAAACAAATTATACTTATTAGTCAGTCAGAAACAACTTTGGCACATA
TCAATATTATGCTCTCGTTAATTAACTCGAGCCATAGAGCCCACCGCATCCCCAGCATGCCTGCTATTGT
CTTCCCAATCCTCCCCCTTGCTGTCCTGCCCCACCCCACCCCCCAGAATAGAATGACACCTACTCAGACA
ATGCGATGCAATTTCCTCATTTTATTAGGAAAGGACAGTGGGAGTGGCACCTTCCAGGGTCAAGGAAGGC
ACGGGGGAGGGGCAAACAACAGATGGCTGGCAACTAGAAGGCACAGTCGAGGCTGATCAGCGGGTTTAAA
CGGGCCCTCTAGACTCGAGTTAGCCCTCCCACACATAACCAGAGGGCAGCAATTCACGAATCCCAACTGC
CGTCGGCTGTCCATCACTGTCCTTCACTATGGCTTTGATCCCAGGATGCAGATCGAGAAGCACCTGTCGG
CACCGTCCGCAGGGGCTCAAGATGCCCCTGTTCTCATTTCCGATCGCGACGATACAAGTCAGGTTGCCAG
CTGCCGCAGCAGCAGCAGTGCCCAGCACCACGAGTTCTGCACAAGGTCCCCCAGTAAAATGATATACATT
GACACCAGTGAAGATGCGGCCGTCGCTAGAGAGAGCTGCGCTGGCGACGCTGTAGTCTTCAGAGATGGGG
ATGCTGTTGATTGTAGCCGTTGCTCTTTCAATGAGGGTGGATTCTTCTTGAGACAAAGGCTTGGCAATGG
TGGCGCAGTGGGTTCTCTAGTTAGCCAGAGAGCTCTGCTTATATAGACCTCCCACCGTACACGCCTACCG
CCCATTTGCGTCAATGGGGCGGAGTTGTTACGACATTTTGGAAAGTCCCGTTGATTTTGGTGCCAAAACA
AACTCCCATTGACGTCAATGGGGTGGAGACTTGGAAATCCCCGTGAGTCAAACCGCTATCCACGCCCATT
GATGTACTGCCAAAACCGCATCACCATGGTAATAGCGATGACTAATACGTAGATGTACTGCCAAGTAGGA
AAGTCCCATAAGGTCATGTACTGGGCATAATGCCAGGCGGGCCATTTACCGTCATTGACGTCAATAGGGG
GCGTACTTGGCATATGATACACTTGATGTACTGCCAAGTGGGCAGTTTACCGTAAATACTCCACCCATTG
ACGTCAATGGAAAGTCCCTATTGGCGTTACTATGGGAACATACGTCATTATTGACGTCAATGGGCGGGGG
TCGTTGGGCGGTCAGCCAGGCGGGCCATTTACCGTAAGTTATGTAACGCGGAACTCCATATATGGGCTAT
GAACTAATGACCCCGTAATTGATTACTATTAATAACTAGTCAATAATCAATGTCAACGCGAAGCTTGGGC
TGCAGGTCGAGGGATCTCCATAAGAGAAGAGGGACAGCTATGACTGGGAGTAGTCAGGAGAGGAGGAAAA
ATCTGGCTAGTAAAACATGTAAGGAAAATTTTAGGGATGTTAAAGAAAAAAATAACACAAAACAAAATAT
AAAAAAAATCTAACCTCAAGTCAAGGCTTTTCTATGGAATAAGGAATGGACAGCAGGGGGCTGTTTCATA
TACTGATGACCTCTTTATAGCCAACCTTTGTTCATGGCAGCCAGCATATGGGCATATGTTGCCAAACTCT
AAACCAAATACTCATTCTGATGTTTTAAATGATTTGCCCTCCCATATGTCCTTCCGAGTGAGAGACACAA
AAAATTCCAACACACTATTGCAATGAAAATAAATTTCCTTTATTAGCCAGAAGTCAGATGCTCAAGGGGC
TTCATGATGTCCCCATAATTTTTGGCAGAGGGAAAAAGATCTCAGTGGTATTTGTGAGCCAGGGCATTGG
CCACACCAGCCACCACCTTCTGATAGGCAGCCTGCACCTGAGGATCACCACTTTGTACAAGAAAGCTGGG
TTCAATATAATATTATGCAGTCTCTATTAAGCGCCTGGTTTATTTGTTTTGCATAATCATATAGTTGACT
TTTCGAGTAAGAGTTTTCTTGCAAAGACAAATAAACGTGTTTTATATCTCTGAATAAACATACATCACCA
TGAATATGAGCCTCTATATAATTCCCTTCATAGCCTTTACCATAATTAGAATGAGCTAAAAATTTTTCGT
CCTTAGCCATTTTAACCAAACTCTTAAAGCAATTATAACCAAAAAAATCATTTTGACAGGATGCAATCAG
GTTCTCCATATGCCAAAATGTAGATAATTTACTCGTATCCAGGCCAAATCTGTGGCCGTAGATATCAAAA
GGTGAGAATGTACAGTTTGTTTTTACATTATCATTTAATTCAAAAAATGATTTCCCATAGGCGCTGGCAC
CTCCATTTTCACCGTTCAGAAAGTCCAGTGCAGCATAAATTGGTCTGCTTGTAGTGCTAAAAGTTCTACT
GTTGGGAGTATATGCTACGGAAAAACCGCCTGTCTGACCATATGGGGCATAAGGTGAATCTGCAAGCTTC
TCCAGTTCAAATGCTTTAGTTTCAACTGAATCACGCCCGACATTATAAGCAGGTAAATCTCCCGGTCTGC
AACCTAATGCATAAGAGTTCAGATATTCTTTATTTTTTAAGAGAGAGACAAAGTCAATTTTTGCTGCATT
AAAATTTATTGTCAGCCGGGCATTTTGTAAAATATCCACCATCTTATTTAGTAAGAGAGCGCAATCTATT
TCGGCACCACACTCACGGCTTATCCGCCTGAGCGCTTTTTCTCTTATTATGTCAGCGTCGCGCTGACACC
TGGAATGAATATGCGCAAGTACTTGTTTTCCAAAAAGGCGACCATACACCTTTTTACGCTCTTCATTGCT
GAGACCGCAAAACACTTCGTCAAAAGAAAGCCTGTACGCTGCGCTTACAGAACCTCTCGCCGTTCTGCTT
TCTGGAAATAGCGGAACATCTTCAACAACATTTCTAACTTGCTGAATGTCTGAAGACAGTGGAGTACGTC
CGGCATTTTTTTCCTTATCTGTTTCCAGATATTCCGGAACCTTTATACTTCCACTATGGCAGATAGGTTT
GAGCATAGAATTCGAAGCTTGAGCTCGAGATCTGAGTCCGGACTTGTACAGCTCGTCCATGCCGCCGGTG
GAGTGGCGGCCCTCGGCGCGTTCGTACTGTTCCACGATGGTGTAGTCCTCGTTGTGGGAGGTGATGTCCA
ACTTGATGTTGACGTTGTAGGCGCCGGGCAGCTGCACGGGCTTCTTGGCCTTGTAGGTGGTCTTGACCTC
AGCGTCGTAGTGGCCGCCGTCCTTCAGCTTCAGCCTCTGCTTGATCTCGCCCTTCAGGGCGCCGTCCTCG
GGGTACATCCGCTCGGAGGAGGCCTCCCAGCCCATGGTCTTCTTCTGCATTACGGGGCCGTCGGAGGGGA
AGTTGGTGCCGCGCAGCTTCACCTTGTAGATGAACTCGCCGTCCTGCAGGGAGGAGTCCTGGGTCACGGT
CACCACGCCGCCGTCCTCGAAGTTCATCACGCGCTCCCACTTGAAGCCCTCGGGGAAGGACAGCTTCAAG
TAGTCGGGGATGTCGGCGGGGTGCTTCACGTAGGCCTTGGAGCCGTACATGAACTGAGGGGACAGGATGT
CCCAGGCGAAGGGCAGGGGGCCACCCTTGGTCACCTTCAGCTTGGCGGTCTGGGTGCCCTCGTAGGGGCG
GCCCTCGCCCTCGCCCTCGATCTCGAACTCGTGGCCGTTCACGGAGCCCTCCATGTGCACCTTGAAGCGC
ATGAACTCCTTGATGATGGCCATGTTATCCTCCTCGCCCTTGCTCACCATGGTGGCAGCCTGCTTTTTTG
TACAAACTTGTCACGACACCTGAAATGGAAGAAAAAAACTTTGAACCACTGTCTGAGGCTTGAGAATGAA
CCAAGATCCAAACTCAAAAAGGGCAAATTCCAAGGAGAATTACATCAAGTGCCAAGCTGGCCTAACTTCA
GTCTCCACCCACTCAGTGTGGGGAAACTCCATCGCATAAAACCCCTCCCCCCAACCTAAAGACGACGTAC
TCCAAAAGCTCGAGAACTAATCGAGGTGCCTGGACGGCGCCCGGTACTCCGTGGAGTCACATGAAGCGAC
GGCTGAGGACGGAAAGGCCCTTTTCCTTTGTGTGGGTGACTCACCCGCCCGCTCTCCCGAGCGCCGCGTC
CTCCATTTTGAGCTCCCTGCAGCAGGGCCGGGAAGCGGCCATCTTTCCGCTCACGCAACTGGTGCCGACC
GGGCCAGCCTTGCCGCCCAGGGCGGGGCGATACACGGCGGCGCGAGACCAGGCACCAGAGCAGGCCGGCC
AGCTTGAGACTACCCCCGTCCGATTCTCGGTGGCCGCGCTCGCAGGCCCCGCCTCGCCGAACATGTGCGC
TGGGACGCACGGGCCCCGTCGCCGCCCGCGGCCCCAAAAACCGAAATACCAGTGTGCAGATCTTGGCCCG
CATTTACAAGACTATCTTGCCAGAAAAAAAGCGTCGCAGCAGGTCATCAAAAATTTTAAATGGCTAGAGA
CTTATCGAAAGCAGCGAGACAGGCGCGAAGGTGCCACCAGATTCGCACGCGGCGGCCCCAGCGCCCAGGC
CAGGCCTCAACTCAAGCACGAGGCGAAGGGGCTCCTTAAGCGCAAGGCCTCGAACTCTCCCACCCACTTC
CAACCCGAAGCTCGGGATCAAGAATCACGTACTGCAGCCAGGTGGAAGTAATTCAAGGCACGCAAGGGCC
ATAACCCGTAAAGAGGCCAGGCCCGCGGGAACCACACACGGCACTTACCTGTGTTCTGGCGGCAAACCCG
TTGCGAAAAAGAACGTTCACGGCGACTACTGCACTTATATACGGTTCTCCCCCACCCTCGGGAAAAAGGC
GGAGCCAGTACACGACATCACTTTCCCAGTTTACCCCGCGCCACCTTCTCTAGGCACCGGTTCAATTGCC
GACCCCTCCCCCCAACTTCTCGGGGACTGTGGGCGATGTGCGCTCTGCCCACTGACGGGCACCGGAGCCC
AACTTTTCTATACAAAGTTGATGATATCTATAACAAGAAAATATATATATAATAAGTTATCACGTAAGTA
GAACATGAAATAACAATATAATTATCGTATGAGTTAAATCTTAAAAGTCACGTAAAAGATAATCATGCGT
CATTTTGACTCACGCGGTCGTTATAGTTCAAAATCAGTGACACTTACCGCATTGACAAGCACGCCTCACG
GGAGCTCCAAGCGGCGACTGAGATGTCCTAAATGCACAGCGACGGATTCGCGCTATTTAGAAAGAGAGAG
CAATATTTCAAGAATGCATGCGTCAATTTTACGCAGACTATCTTTCTAGGGTTAAAAAAGATTTGCGCTT
TACTCGACCTAAACTTTAAACACGTCATAGAATCTTCGTTTGACAAAAACCACATTGTGGCCAAGCTGTG
TGACGCGACGCGCGCTAAAGAATGGCAAACCAAGTCGCGCGAGGTACCAGCTTTTGTTCCCTTTAGTGAG
GGTTAATTTCGAGCTTGGCGTAATCATGGTCATAGCTGTTTCCTGTGTGAAATTGTTATCCGCTCACAAT
TCCACACAACATACGAGCCGGAAGCATAAAGTGTAAAGCCTGGGGTGCCTAATGAGTGAGCTAACTCACA
TTAATTGCGTTGCGCTCACTGCCCGCTTTCCAGTCGGGAAACCTGTCGTGCCAGCTGCATTAATGAATCG
GCCAACGCGCGGGGAGAGGCGGTTTGCGTATTGGGCGCTCTTCCGCTTCCTCGCTCACTGACTCGCTGCG
CTCGGTCGTTCGGCTGCGGCGAGCGGTATCAGCTCACTCAAAGGCGGTAATACGGTTATCCACAGAATCA
GGGGATAACGCAGGAAAGAACATGTGAGCAAAAGGCCAGCAAAAGGCCAGGAACCGTAAAAAGGCCGCGT
TGCTGGCGTTTTTCCATAGGCTCCGCCCCCCTGACGAGCATCACAAAAATCGACGCTCAAGTCAGAGGTG
GCGAAACCCGACAGGACTATAAAGATACCAGGCGTTTCCCCCTGGAAGCTCCCTCGTGCGCTCTCCTGTT
CCGACCCTGCCGCTTACCGGATACCTGTCCGCCTTTCTCCCTTCGGGAAGCGTGGCGCTTTCTCATAGCT
CACGCTGTAGGTATCTCAGTTCGGTGTAGGTCGTTCGCTCCAAGCTGGGCTGTGTGCACGAACCCCCCGT
TCAGCCCGACCGCTGCGCCTTATCCGGTAACTATCGTCTTGAGTCCAACCCGGTAAGACACGACTTATCG
CCACTGGCAGCAGCCACTGGTAACAGGATTAGCAGAGCGAGGTATGTAGGCGGTGCTACAGAGTTCTTGA
AGTGGTGGCCTAACTACGGCTACACTAGAAGAACAGTATTTGGTATCTGCGCTCTGCTGAAGCCAGTTAC
CTTCGGAAAAAGAGTTGGTAGCTCTTGATCCGGCAAACAAACCACCGCTGGTAGCGGTGGTTTTTTTGTT
TGCAAGCAGCAGATTACGCGCAGAAAAAAAGGATCTCAAGAAGATCCTTTGATCTTTTCTACGGGGTCTG
ACGCTCAGTGGAACGAAAACTCACGTTAAGGGATTTTGGTCATGAGATTATCAAAAAGGATCTTCACCTA
GATCCTTTTAAATTAAAAATGAAGTTTTAAATCAATCTAAAGTATATATGAGTAAACTTGGTCTGACAGT
TACCAATGCTTAATCAGTGAGGCACCTATCTCAGCGATCTGTCTATTTCGTTCATCCATAGTTGCCTGAC
TCCCCGTCGTGTAGATAACTACGATACGGGAGGGCTTACCATCTGGCCCCAGTGCTGCAATGATACCGCG
AGACCCACGCTCACCGGCTCCAGATTTATCAGCAATAAACCAGCCAGCCGGAAGGGCCGAGCGCAGAAGT
GGTCCTGCAACTTTATCCGCCTCCATCCAGTCTATTAATTGTTGCCGGGAAGCTAGAGTAAGTAGTTCGC
CAGTTAATAGTTTGCGCAACGTTGTTGCCATTGCTACAGGCATCGTGGTGTCACGCTCGTCGTTTGGTAT
GGCTTCATTCAGCTCCGGTTCCCAACGATCAAGGCGAGTTACATGATCCCCCATGTTGTGCAAAAAAGCG
GTTAGCTCCTTCGGTCCTCCGATCGTTGTCAGAAGTAAGTTGGCCGCAGTGTTATCACTCATGGTTATGG
CAGCACTGCATAATTCTCTTACTGTCATGCCATCCGTAAGATGCTTTTCTGTGACTGGTGAGTACTCAAC
CAAGTCATTCTGAGAATAGTGTATGCGGCGACCGAGTTGCTCTTGCCCG
Features (pLannotate 1.2.2; 27 found; start..end, strand, type, name):
    252..356     -  promoter       AmpR promoter: bla
    409..837     -  rep_origin     f1 ori (sequence partly withheld): f1 bacteriophage origin of replication; arrow indicates direction of (+) strand synthesis
    842..999     -  CDS            lacZα (fragment): LacZα fragment of β-galactosidase; lacZ fragment
   1002..1020    +  promoter       T7 promoter: promoter for bacteriophage T7 RNA polymerase
   1499..1723    -  polyA_signal   bGH poly(A) signal: bovine growth hormone polyadenylation signal
   1767..2162    -  CDS            BSD: blasticidin S deaminase; Aspergillus terreus BSD; confers resistance to blasticidin
   2172..2202    -  LTR            5' LTR (truncated) (fragment): truncated 5' long terminal repeat (LTR) from HIV-1
   2198..2401    -  promoter       CMV promoter: human cytomegalovirus (CMV) immediate early promoter
   2402..2781    -  enhancer       CMV enhancer: human cytomegalovirus immediate early enhancer
   3136..3191    -  polyA_signal   β-globin poly(A) signal: rabbit β-globin polyadenylation signal (Gil and Proudfoot, 1987)
   3262..3330    -  CDS            HBB (fragment): HBB_PONPY - Experimental evidence at transcript level: Swiss-Prot protein existence level 2. Involved in oxygen transport from the lung to the various peripheral tissues. From Pongo pygmaeus (Bornean orangutan).
   3334..3358    +  protein_bind   attB2: mutant version of attB; recombination site for the Gateway® BP reaction BP Clonase™
   4484..4519    -  misc_feature   MCS (fragment): multiple cloning site
   4520..5227    -  CDS            mCherry: mCherry is a basic (constitutively fluorescent) red fluorescent protein published in 2004, derived from Discosoma sp.. It is reported to be a very rapidly-maturing monomer with low acid sensitivity.
   5234..5258    -  protein_bind   attB1: mutant version of attB; recombination site for the Gateway® BP reaction BP Clonase™
   5267..5470    -  intron         EF-1α intron A: truncated intron upstream of the start codon of human EF-1α
   6096..6205    -  intron         EF-1α intron A (fragment): intron upstream of the start codon of human EF-1α
   6206..6417    -  promoter       EF-1α core promoter: core promoter for human elongation factor EF-1α
   6437..6457    -  protein_bind   attB4: mutant version of attB; core recombination site for the Gateway® BP reaction BP Clonase™
   6769..6900    +  CDS            FP (fragment): FP25_NPVAC - Experimental evidence at protein level: Swiss-Prot protein existence level 1. From Autographa californica nuclear polyhedrosis virus (AcMNPV).
   6917..6935    -  promoter       T3 promoter: promoter for bacteriophage T3 RNA polymerase
   6980..6996    -  protein_bind   lac operator: The lac repressor binds to the lac operator to inhibit transcription in E. coli. This inhibition can be relieved by adding lactose or isopropyl-β-D-thiogalactopyranoside (IPTG). lac repressor encoded by lacI
   7004..7034    -  promoter       lac promoter: promoter for the E. coli lac operon
   7049..7070    -  protein_bind   CAP binding site: CAP binding activates transcription in the presence of cAMP. E. coli catabolite activator protein
   7083..7175    -  CDS            lacI (fragment): lac repressor; lacI; The lac repressor binds to the lac operator to inhibit transcription in E. coli. This inhibition can be relieved by adding lactose or isopropyl-β-D-thiogalactopyranoside (IPTG).
   7358..7946    -  rep_origin     ori: high-copy-number ColE1/pMB1/pBR322/pUC origin of replication
   8117..251     -  CDS            AmpR (across the origin): β-lactamase; bla; confers resistance to ampicillin, carbenicillin, and related antibiotics
