[The description below was written by a language model from this plasmid's Addgene catalogue record and pLannotate feature annotations shown in this document.]
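Description:
pPB-mCherry-SopF is a mammalian expression plasmid built on the pPB-EF1A piggyBac transposon backbone. It is designed to give stable expression of an mCherry-tagged SopF protein when co-delivered with piggyBac transposase, which moves the cargo into the host genome. In bacteria it is propagated through a high-copy ColE1/pUC-type origin with ampicillin resistance (AmpR). It also carries an f1 origin and lacZα/lac promoter remnants typical of a pBluescript-like parent. The piggyBac terminal repeats are not annotated as such in the feature table. A small baculovirus-derived FP25 fragment next to the cassette may reflect the flanking sequence that often accompanies piggyBac arms, but this is an inference.

The annotated expression cassette consists of an EF-1α core promoter with intron A sequences, followed by attB1, the mCherry coding sequence, and a short MCS remnant. An unannotated stretch of roughly 1.1 kb then runs up to attB2 and presumably holds SopF fused to the C terminus of mCherry. A rabbit β-globin polyadenylation signal ends the cassette. The catalogue entry lists CMV as the insert promoter, whereas the feature map places the EF-1α promoter upstream of mCherry-SopF. The CMV enhancer/promoter instead sits upstream of the blasticidin S deaminase gene (BSD, with a bGH poly(A) signal), which allows selection of stably integrated cells. The attB1, attB2 and attB4 sites are left over from Gateway assembly of the backbone, while the insert itself was introduced by Gibson cloning from an earlier mCherry-SopF plasmid.

The record does not describe what SopF does. The associated publication concerns a STING–CASM–GABARAP pathway that activates LRRK2 at lysosomes, which suggests the construct was used to perturb or probe that pathway in stable, red-fluorescent cell lines.
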