Addgene plasmid #229745: pPB-mCherry-SopF
Purpose: Expresses mCherry-tagged SopF in mammalian cells. Stable expression with piggybac transposase.
Depositing lab: Shawn Ferguson. Depositing organization: Yale University. Publication: A STING-CASM-GABARAP pathway activates LRRK2 at lysosomes. Bentley-DeSousa A, Roczniak-Ferguson A, Ferguson SM. J Cell Biol. 2025 Feb 3;224(2):e202310150. doi: 10.1083/jcb.202310150. Epub 2025 Jan 15. PubMed 39812709.
Backbone
  Vector backbone: pPB-EF1A
  Vector type: Mammalian Expression
  Selectable markers: Blasticidin
Growth in bacteria
  Bacterial resistance: Ampicillin, 100 μg/mL
  Growth temperature: 37°C
  Growth strain: NEB Stable
  Copy number: Unknown
Gene/Insert
  Gene/Insert name: mCherry-SopF
  Promoter: CMV
  Tag / fusion protein: mCherry (N terminal on insert)
  Cloning method: Gibson Cloning
  Sequencing primers: 5′ TCAAGCCTCAGACAGTGGTTC; 3′ TTTTGGCAGAGGGAAAAAGA
Resource information
  A portion of this plasmid was derived from a plasmid made by: mCherry-SopF from Addgene Plasmid #135174
Terms and licenses: Academic/Nonprofit Terms; Industry Terms: Not Available to Industry
How to cite: pPB-mCherry-SopF was a gift from Shawn Ferguson (Addgene plasmid # 229745 ; http://n2t.net/addgene:229745 ; RRID:Addgene_229745)
